Addgene plasmid #72263: pCDH-EF1-copGFP-T2A-Puro
Purpose: Express copGFP and puromycin resistance gene under EF1 promoter
Depositing lab: Kazuhiro Oka. Depositing organization: Baylor College of Medicine.
Backbone
  Vector backbone: pCDH-CMV-MCS
  Backbone manufacturer: Systembio
  Backbone size w/o insert (bp): 7133
  Modifications to backbone: ClaI/SalI fragment was replaced with EF1 + new MCS
  Vector type: Mammalian Expression, Lentiviral
  Selectable markers: Puromycin
Growth in bacteria
  Bacterial resistance: Ampicillin, 100 μg/mL
  Growth temperature: 37°C
  Growth strain: NEB Stable
  Copy number: High Copy
Gene/Insert
  Gene/Insert name: copGFP-T2A-Puro
  Insert size (bp): 1434
  Promoter: elongation factor-1
  Cloning method: Restriction Enzyme; 5′ cloning site BamHI (unknown if destroyed); 3′ cloning site EcoRI (not destroyed)
  Sequencing primers: 5′ GCACTTGATGTAATTCTCC; 3′ CAACACCACGGAATTGTCAG
Terms and licenses: Academic/Nonprofit Terms; Industry Terms: Not Available to Industry
How to cite: pCDH-EF1-copGFP-T2A-Puro was a gift from Kazuhiro Oka (Addgene plasmid # 72263 ; http://n2t.net/addgene:72263 ; RRID:Addgene_72263)
