[The description below was written by a language model from this plasmid's Addgene catalogue record and pLannotate feature annotations shown in this document.]
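Description:
pCDH-EF1-copGFP-T2A-Puro is an HIV-1-based lentiviral transfer plasmid for mammalian expression, built on the pCDH-CMV-MCS backbone, in which a ClaI/SalI fragment was replaced with the EF1 promoter and a new multiple cloning site. It is maintained in E. coli through a high-copy ColE1/pUC-type origin and an ampicillin resistance gene (β-lactamase) driven by its own promoter. The viral portion has a hybrid 5′ end, with an RSV enhancer/promoter fused to a truncated 5′ LTR. This arrangement drives genomic RNA transcription in packaging cells without Tat. It is followed by the Ψ packaging signal with an adjoining gag fragment, the Rev response element for Rev-dependent nuclear export, and the cPPT/CTS, which aids nuclear import of the reverse-transcribed genome. A truncated LTR closes the vector downstream, followed by an SV40 polyadenylation signal and an SV40 origin. Small annotated fragments of env/rev, nef, lacI, lacZα, rop and bom appear to be backbone remnants rather than functional genes.

The payload is a single cistron under the human elongation factor-1α promoter, cloned between BamHI and EcoRI. It encodes copGFP, the green fluorescent protein from the copepod Pontellina plumata, joined through a T2A self-cleaving peptide to puromycin N-acetyltransferase. The T2A is named in the catalogue entry but is not separately annotated; it presumably lies in the gap between the two coding sequences. Ribosome skipping at T2A yields both proteins from one transcript, so fluorescence and drug resistance are coupled. A WPRE downstream enhances transcript stability and expression. The two sequence records (8,595 and 8,549 nt) show the same architecture with slightly shifted coordinates. The construct suits use as a control or marker vector for producing lentivirus, tracking transduction by green fluorescence, and selecting stably transduced cells with puromycin.
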