Features (pLannotate 1.2.2; 26 found; start..end, strand, type, name):
      6..232     +  promoter       RSV promoter: Rous sarcoma virus enhancer/promoter
    233..413     +  LTR            5' LTR (truncated): truncated 5' long terminal repeat (LTR) from HIV-1
    460..585     +  misc_feature   HIV-1 Ψ: packaging signal of human immunodeficiency virus type 1
    569..907     +  CDS            HIV-1 gag (fragment): gag protein from human immunodeficiency virus 1; gag
   1078..1311    +  misc_feature   RRE: The Rev response element (RRE) of HIV-1 allows for Rev-dependent mRNA export from the nucleus to the cytoplasm.
   1688..1788    +  CDS            Rev (fragment): human immunodeficiency virus 1 (HIV-1) Rev protein; rev; enhances nuclear export of unspliced and incompletely spliced viral mRNAs
   1807..1923    +  misc_feature   cPPT/CTS: central polypurine tract and central termination sequence of HIV-1
   1970..2036    +  CDS            small t antigen (fragment): SV40 (simian virus 40) small t antigen
   2043..3221    +  promoter       EF-1α promoter: strong constitutive promoter for human elongation factor EF-1α
   3259..3923    +  CDS            CopGFP (fragment): green fluorescent protein 2 from Pontellina plumata, also known as ppluGFP2 (Shagin et al., 2004)
   4062..4661    +  CDS            PuroR: puromycin N-acetyltransferase; pac from Streptomyces alboniger; confers resistance to puromycin
   4674..5262    +  misc_feature   WPRE: woodchuck hepatitis virus posttranscriptional regulatory element
   5257..5364    +  CDS            nef (fragment): NEF_SIVS4 - Experimental evidence at protein level: Swiss-Prot protein existence level 1. Interferes with TCR signaling from the cell membrane. Interacts with CD247/TCRZ (TCR zeta chain) and exert potent down- regulation of cell surface TCR/CD3 complexes. From Simian immunodeficiency virus (isolate F236/smH4) (SIV-sm) (Simian immunodeficiency virus sooty mangabey monkey).
   5389..5569    +  LTR            5' LTR (truncated): truncated 5' long terminal repeat (LTR) from HIV-1
   5641..5762    +  polyA_signal   SV40 poly(A) signal: SV40 polyadenylation signal
   5802..5937    +  rep_origin     SV40 ori: SV40 origin of replication
   5994..6010    -  protein_bind   lac operator: The lac repressor binds to the lac operator to inhibit transcription in E. coli. This inhibition can be relieved by adding lactose or isopropyl-β-D-thiogalactopyranoside (IPTG). lac repressor encoded by lacI
   6018..6048    -  promoter       lac promoter: promoter for the E. coli lac operon
   6063..6084    -  protein_bind   CAP binding site: CAP binding activates transcription in the presence of cAMP. E. coli catabolite activator protein
   6097..6189    -  CDS            lacI (fragment): lac repressor; lacI; The lac repressor binds to the lac operator to inhibit transcription in E. coli. This inhibition can be relieved by adding lactose or isopropyl-β-D-thiogalactopyranoside (IPTG).
   6372..6960    -  rep_origin     ori: high-copy-number ColE1/pMB1/pBR322/pUC origin of replication
   7131..7991    -  CDS            AmpR: β-lactamase; bla; confers resistance to ampicillin, carbenicillin, and related antibiotics
   7992..8096    -  promoter       AmpR promoter: bla
   8191..8226    +  CDS            rop (fragment): Rop protein, which maintains plasmids at low copy number; rop
   8328..8427    +  misc_feature   bom (fragment): basis of mobility region from pBR322
   8433..8587    -  CDS            lacZα (fragment): LacZα fragment of β-galactosidase; lacZ fragment
>Addgene plasmid #72263 | pCDH-EF1-copGFP-T2A-Puro | addgene full sequence | sequence record 474982 | Addgene Long Read Sequencing Result
ACGCGTGTAGTCTTATGCAATACTCTTGTAGTCTTGCAACATGGTAACGATGAGTTAGCAACATGCCTTA
CAAGGAGAGAAAAAGCACCGTGCATGCCGATTGGTGGAAGTAAGGTGGTACGATCGTGCCTTATTAGGAA
GGCAACAGACGGGTCTGACATGGATTGGACGAACCACTGAATTGCCGCATTGCAGAGATATTGTATTTAA
GTGCCTAGCTCGATACATAAACGGGTCTCTCTGGTTAGACCAGATCTGAGCCTGGGAGCTCTCTGGCTAA
CTAGGGAACCCACTGCTTAAGCCTCAATAAAGCTTGCCTTGAGTGCTTCAAGTAGTGTGTGCCCGTCTGT
TGTGTGACTCTGGTAACTAGAGATCCCTCAGACCCTTTTAGTCAGTGTGGAAAATCTCTAGCAGTGGCGC
CCGAACAGGGACTTGAAAGCGAAAGGGAAACCAGAGGAGCTCTCTCGACGCAGGACTCGGCTTGCTGAAG
CGCGCACGGCAAGAGGCGAGGGGCGGCGACTGGTGAGTACGCCAAAAATTTTGACTAGCGGAGGCTAGAA
GGAGAGAGATGGGTGCGAGAGCGTCAGTATTAAGCGGGGGAGAATTAGATCGCGATGGGAAAAAATTCGG
TTAAGGCCAGGGGGAAAGAAAAAATATAAATTAAAACATATAGTATGGGCAAGCAGGGAGCTAGAACGAT
TCGCAGTTAATCCTGGCCTGTTAGAAACATCAGAAGGCTGTAGACAAATACTGGGACAGCTACAACCATC
CCTTCAGACAGGATCAGAAGAACTTAGATCATTATATAATACAGTAGCAACCCTCTATTGTGTGCATCAA
AGGATAGAGATAAAAGACACCAAGGAAGCTTTAGACAAGATAGAGGAAGAGCAAAACAAAAGTAAGACCA
CCGCACAGCAAGCGGCCACTGATCTTCAGACCTGGAGGAGGAGATATGAGGGACAATTGGAGAAGTGAAT
TATATAAATATAAAGTAGTAAAAATTGAACCATTAGGAGTAGCACCCACCAAGGCAAAGAGAAGAGTGGT
GCAGAGAGAAAAAAGAGCAGTGGGAATAGGAGCTTTGTTCCTTGGGTTCTTGGGAGCAGCAGGAAGCACT
ATGGGCGCAGCGTCAATGACGCTGACGGTACAGGCCAGACAATTATTGTCTGGTATAGTGCAGCAGCAGA
ACAATTTGCTGAGGGCTATTGAGGCGCAACAGCATCTGTTGCAACTCACAGTCTGGGGCATCAAGCAGCT
CCAGGCAAGAATCCTGGCTGTGGAAAGATACCTAAAGGATCAACAGCTCCTGGGGATTTGGGGTTGCTCT
GGAAAACTCATTTGCACCACTGCTGTGCCTTGGAATGCTAGTTGGAGTAATAAATCTCTGGAACAGATTT
GGAATCACACGACCTGGATGGAGTGGGACAGAGAAATTAACAATTACACAAGCTTAATACACTCCTTAAT
TGAAGAATCGCAAAACCAGCAAGAAAAGAATGAACAAGAATTATTGGAATTAGATAAATGGGCAAGTTTG
TGGAATTGGTTTAACATAACAAATTGGCTGTGGTATATAAAATTATTCATAATGATAGTAGGAGGCTTGG
TAGGTTTAAGAATAGTTTTTGCTGTACTTTCTATAGTGAATAGAGTTAGGCAGGGATATTCACCATTATC
GTTTCAGACCCACCTCCCAACCCCGAGGGGACCCGACAGGCCCGAAGGAATAGAAGAAGAAGGTGGAGAG
AGAGACAGAGACAGATCCATTCGATTAGTGAACGGATCTCGACGGTATCGGTTAACTTTTAAAAGAAAAG
GGGGGATTGGGGGGTACAGTGCAGGGGAAAGAATAGTAGACATAATAGCAACAGACATACAAACTAAAGA
ATTACAAAAACAAATTACAAAATTCAAAATTTTATCGATATCGATAGCTATCGATATCGATATCGATAGC
TTTGCAAAGATGGATAAAGTTTTAAACAGAGAGGAATCTTTGCAGCTAATGGACCTTCTAGGTCTTGAAA
GGAGTGGGAATTGGCTCCGGTGCCCGTCAGTGGGCAGAGCGCACATCGCCCACAGTCCCCGAGAAGTTGG
GGGGAGGGGTCGGCAATTGAACCGGTGCCTAGAGAAGGTGGCGCGGGGTAAACTGGGAAAGTGATGTCGT
GTACTGGCTCCGCCTTTTTCCCGAGGGTGGGGGAGAACCGTATATAAGTGCAGTAGTCGCCGTGAACGTT
CTTTTTCGCAACGGGTTTGCCGCCAGAACACAGGTAAGTGCCGTGTGTGGTTCCCGCGGGCCTGGCCTCT
TTACGGGTTATGGCCCTTGCGTGCCTTGAATTACTTCCACCTGGCTGCAGTACGTGATTCTTGATCCCGA
GCTTCGGGTTGGAAGTGGGTGGGAGAGTTCGAGGCCTTGCGCTTAAGGAGCCCCTTCGCCTCGTGCTTGA
GTTGAGGCCTGGCCTGGGCGCTGGGGCCGCCGCGTGCGAATCTGGTGGCACCTTCGCGCCTGTCTCGCTG
CTTTCGATAAGTCTCTAGCCATTTAAAATTTTTGATGACCTGCTGCGACGCTTTTTTTCTGGCAAGATAG
TCTTGTAAATGCGGGCCAAGATCTGCACACTGGTATTTCGGTTTTTGGGGCCGCGGGCGGCGACGGGGCC
CGTGCGTCCCAGCGCACATGTTCGGCGAGGCGGGGCCTGCGAGCGCGGCCACCGAGAATCGGACGGGGGT
AGTCTCAAGCTGGCCGGCCTGCTCTGGTGCCTGGCCTCGCGCCGCCGTGTATCGCCCCGCCCTGGGCGGC
AAGGCTGGCCCGGTCGGCACCAGTTGCGTGAGCGGAAAGATGGCCGCTTCCCGGCCCTGCTGCAGGGAGC
TCAAAATGGAGGACGCGGCGCTCGGGAGAGCGGGCGGGTGAGTCACCCACACAAAGGAAAAGGGCCTTTC
CGTCCTCAGCCGTCGCTTCATGTGACTCCACGGAGTACCGGGCGCCGTCCAGGCACCTCGATTAGTTCTC
GAGCTTTTGGAGTACGTCGTCTTTAGGTTGGGGGGAGGGGTTTTATGCGATGGAGTTTCCCCACACTGAG
TGGGTGGAGACTGAAGTTAGGCCAGCTTGGCACTTGATGTAATTCTCCTTGGAATTTGCCCTTTTTGAGT
TTGGATCTTGGTTCATTCTCAAGCCTCAGACAGTGGTTCAAAGTTTTTTTCTTCCATTTCAGGTGTCGTG
AGGAATTGGATCCACCATGGAGAGCGACGAGAGCGGCCTGCCCGCCATGGAGATCGAGTGCCGCATCACC
GGCACCCTGAACGGCGTGGAGTTCGAGCTGGTGGGCGGCGGAGAGGGCACCCCCAAGCAGGGCCGCATGA
CCAACAAGATGAAGAGCACCAAAGGCGCCCTGACCTTCAGCCCCTACCTGCTGAGCCACGTGATGGGCTA
CGGCTTCTACCACTTCGGCACCTACCCCAGCGGCTACGAGAACCCCTTCCTGCACGCCATCAACAACGGC
GGCTACACCAACACCCGCATCGAGAAGTACGAGGACGGCGGCGTGCTGCACGTGAGCTTCAGCTACCGCT
ACGAGGCCGGCCGCGTGATCGGCGACTTCAAGGTGGTGGGCACCGGCTTCCCCGAGGACAGCGTGATCTT
CACCGACAAGATCATCCGCAGCAACGCCACCGTGGAGCACCTGCACCCCATGGGCGATAACGTGCTGGTG
GGCAGCTTCGCCCGCACCTTCAGCCTGCGCGACGGCGGCTACTACAGCTTCGTGGTGGACAGCCACATGC
ACTTCAAGAGCGCCATCCACCCCAGCATCCTGCAGAACGGGGGCCCCATGTTCGCCTTCCGCCGCGTGGA
GGAGCTGCACAGCAACACCGAGCTGGGCATCGTGGAGTACCAGCACGCCTTCAAGACCCCCATTGCCTTC
GCCAGATCCCGCGCTCAGTCGTCCAATTCTGCCGTGGACGGCACCGCCGGACCCGGCTCCACCGGATCTC
GCAAGCTTGGCAGTGGAGAGGGCAGAGGAAGTCTGCTAACATGCGGTGACGTCGAGGAGAATCCTGGCCC
AATGACCGAGTACAAGCCCACGGTGCGCCTCGCCACCCGCGACGACGTCCCCAGGGCCGTACGCACCCTC
GCCGCCGCGTTCGCCGACTACCCCGCCACGCGCCACACCGTCGATCCGGACCGCCACATCGAGCGGGTCA
CCGAGCTGCAAGAACTCTTCCTCACGCGCGTCGGGCTCGACATCGGCAAGGTGTGGGTCGCGGACGACGG
CGCCGCGGTGGCGGTCTGGACCACGCCGGAGAGCGTCGAAGCGGGGGCGGTGTTCGCCGAGATCGGCCCG
CGCATGGCCGAGTTGAGCGGTTCCCGGCTGGCCGCGCAGCAACAGATGGAAGGCCTCCTGGCGCCGCACC
GGCCCAAGGAGCCCGCGTGGTTCCTGGCCACCGTCGGCGTCTCGCCCGACCACCAGGGCAAGGGTCTGGG
CAGCGCCGTCGTGCTCCCCGGAGTGGAGGCGGCCGAGCGCGCCGGGGTGCCCGCCTTCCTGGAGACCTCC
GCGCCCCGCAACCTCCCCTTCTACGAGCGGCTCGGCTTCACCGTCACCGCCGACGTCGAGGTGCCCGAAG
GACCGCGCACCTGGTGCATGACCCGCAAGCCCGGTGCCTGAGAATTCGTCGACAATCAACCTCTGGATTA
CAAAATTTGTGAAAGATTGACTGGTATTCTTAACTATGTTGCTCCTTTTACGCTATGTGGATACGCTGCT
TTAATGCCTTTGTATCATGCTATTGCTTCCCGTATGGCTTTCATTTTCTCCTCCTTGTATAAATCCTGGT
TGCTGTCTCTTTATGAGGAGTTGTGGCCCGTTGTCAGGCAACGTGGCGTGGTGTGCACTGTGTTTGCTGA
CGCAACCCCCACTGGTTGGGGCATTGCCACCACCTGTCAGCTCCTTTCCGGGACTTTCGCTTTCCCCCTC
CCTATTGCCACGGCGGAACTCATCGCCGCCTGCCTTGCCCGCTGCTGGACAGGGGCTCGGCTGTTGGGCA
CTGACAATTCCGTGGTGTTGTCGGGGAAATCATCGTCCTTTCCTTGGCTGCTCGCCTGTGTTGCCACCTG
GATTCTGCGCGGGACGTCCTTCTGCTACGTCCCTTCGGCCCTCAATCCAGCGGACCTTCCTTCCCGCGGC
CTGCTGCCGGCTCTGCGGCCTCTTCCGCGTCTTCGCCTTCGCCCTCAGACGAGTCGGATCTCCCTTTGGG
CCGCCTCCCCGCCTGGTACCTTTAAGACCAATGACTTACAAGGCAGCTGTAGATCTTAGCCACTTTTTAA
AAGAAAAGGGGGGACTGGAAGGGCTAATTCACTCCCAACGAAGATAAGATCTGCTTTTTGCTTGTACTGG
GTCTCTCTGGTTAGACCAGATCTGAGCCTGGGAGCTCTCTGGCTAACTAGGGAACCCACTGCTTAAGCCT
CAATAAAGCTTGCCTTGAGTGCTTCAAGTAGTGTGTGCCCGTCTGTTGTGTGACTCTGGTAACTAGAGAT
CCCTCAGACCCTTTTAGTCAGTGTGGAAAATCTCTAGCAGTAGTAGTTCATGTCATCTTATTATTCAGTA
TTTATAACTTGCAAAGAAATGAATATCAGAGAGTGAGAGGAACTTGTTTATTGCAGCTTATAATGGTTAC
AAATAAAGCAATAGCATCACAAATTTCACAAATAAAGCATTTTTTTCACTGCATTCTAGTTGTGGTTTGT
CCAAACTCATCAATGTATCTTATCATGTCTGGCTCTAGCTATCCCGCCCCTAACTCCGCCCATCCCGCCC
CTAACTCCGCCCAGTTCCGCCCATTCTCCGCCCCATGGCTGACTAATTTTTTTTATTTATGCAGAGGCCG
AGGCCGCCTCGGCCTCTGAGCTATTCCAGAAGTAGTGAGGAGGCTTTTTTGGAGGCCTAGACTTTTGCAG
AGACCAAATTCGTAATCATGTCATAGCTGTTTCCTGTGTGAAATTGTTATCCGCTCACAATTCCACACAA
CATACGAGCCGGAAGCATAAAGTGTAAAGCCTGGGGTGCCTAATGAGTGAGCTAACTCACATTAATTGCG
TTGCGCTCACTGCCCGCTTTCCAGTCGGGAAACCTGTCGTGCCAGCTGCATTAATGAATCGGCCAACGCG
CGGGGAGAGGCGGTTTGCGTATTGGGCGCTCTTCCGCTTCCTCGCTCACTGACTCGCTGCGCTCGGTCGT
TCGGCTGCGGCGAGCGGTATCAGCTCACTCAAAGGCGGTAATACGGTTATCCACAGAATCAGGGGATAAC
GCAGGAAAGAACATGTGAGCAAAAGGCCAGCAAAAGGCCAGGAACCGTAAAAAGGCCGCGTTGCTGGCGT
TTTTCCATAGGCTCCGCCCCCCTGACGAGCATCACAAAAATCGACGCTCAAGTCAGAGGTGGCGAAACCC
GACAGGACTATAAAGATACCAGGCGTTTCCCCCTGGAAGCTCCCTCGTGCGCTCTCCTGTTCCGACCCTG
CCGCTTACCGGATACCTGTCCGCCTTTCTCCCTTCGGGAAGCGTGGCGCTTTCTCATAGCTCACGCTGTA
GGTATCTCAGTTCGGTGTAGGTCGTTCGCTCCAAGCTGGGCTGTGTGCACGAACCCCCCGTTCAGCCCGA
CCGCTGCGCCTTATCCGGTAACTATCGTCTTGAGTCCAACCCGGTAAGACACGACTTATCGCCACTGGCA
GCAGCCACTGGTAACAGGATTAGCAGAGCGAGGTATGTAGGCGGTGCTACAGAGTTCTTGAAGTGGTGGC
CTAACTACGGCTACACTAGAAGAACAGTATTTGGTATCTGCGCTCTGCTGAAGCCAGTTACCTTCGGAAA
AAGAGTTGGTAGCTCTTGATCCGGCAAACAAACCACCGCTGGTAGCGGTGGTTTTTTTGTTTGCAAGCAG
CAGATTACGCGCAGAAAAAAAGGATCTCAAGAAGATCCTTTGATCTTTTCTACGGGGTCTGACGCTCAGT
GGAACGAAAACTCACGTTAAGGGATTTTGGTCATGAGATTATCAAAAAGGATCTTCACCTAGATCCTTTT
AAATTAAAAATGAAGTTTTAAATCAATCTAAAGTATATATGAGTAAACTTGGTCTGACAGTTACCAATGC
TTAATCAGTGAGGCACCTATCTCAGCGATCTGTCTATTTCGTTCATCCATAGTTGCCTGACTCCCCGTCG
TGTAGATAACTACGATACGGGAGGGCTTACCATCTGGCCCCAGTGCTGCAATGATACCGCGAGACCCACG
CTCACCGGCTCCAGATTTATCAGCAATAAACCAGCCAGCCGGAAGGGCCGAGCGCAGAAGTGGTCCTGCA
ACTTTATCCGCCTCCATCCAGTCTATTAATTGTTGCCGGGAAGCTAGAGTAAGTAGTTCGCCAGTTAATA
GTTTGCGCAACGTTGTTGCCATTGCTACAGGCATCGTGGTGTCACGCTCGTCGTTTGGTATGGCTTCATT
CAGCTCCGGTTCCCAACGATCAAGGCGAGTTACATGATCCCCCATGTTGTGCAAAAAAGCGGTTAGCTCC
TTCGGTCCTCCGATCGTTGTCAGAAGTAAGTTGGCCGCAGTGTTATCACTCATGGTTATGGCAGCACTGC
ATAATTCTCTTACTGTCATGCCATCCGTAAGATGCTTTTCTGTGACTGGTGAGTACTCAACCAAGTCATT
CTGAGAATAGTGTATGCGGCGACCGAGTTGCTCTTGCCCGGCGTCAATACGGGATAATACCGCGCCACAT
AGCAGAACTTTAAAAGTGCTCATCATTGGAAAACGTTCTTCGGGGCGAAAACTCTCAAGGATCTTACCGC
TGTTGAGATCCAGTTCGATGTAACCCACTCGTGCACCCAACTGATCTTCAGCATCTTTTACTTTCACCAG
CGTTTCTGGGTGAGCAAAAACAGGAAGGCAAAATGCCGCAAAAAAGGGAATAAGGGCGACACGGAAATGT
TGAATACTCATACTCTTCCTTTTTCAATATTATTGAAGCATTTATCAGGGTTATTGTCTCATGAGCGGAT
ACATATTTGAATGTATTTAGAAAAATAAACAAATAGGGGTTCCGCGCACATTTCCCCGAAAAGTGCCACC
TGACGTCTAAGAAACCATTATTATCATGACATTAACCTATAAAAATAGGCGTATCACGAGGCCCTTTCGT
CTCGCGCGTTTCGGTGATGACGGTGAAAACCTCTGACACATGCAGCTCCCGGAGACGGTCACAGCTTGTC
TGTAAGCGGATGCCGGGAGCAGACAAGCCCGTCAGGGCGCGTCAGCGGGTGTTGGCGGGTGTCGGGGCTG
GCTTAACTATGCGGCATCAGAGCAGATTGTACTGAGAGTGCACCATATGCGGTGTGAAATACCGCACAGA
TGCGTAAGGAGAAAATACCGCATCAGGCGCCATTCGCCATTCAGGCTGCGCAACTGTTGGGAAGGGCGAT
CGGTGCGGGCCTCTTCGCTATTACGCCAGCTGGCGAAAGGGGGATGTGCTGCAAGGCGATTAAGTTGGGT
AACGCCAGGGTTTTCCCAGTCACGACGTTGTAAAACGACGGCCAGTGCCAAGCTG
