Features (pLannotate 1.2.2; 26 found; start..end, strand, type, name):
      6..227     +  promoter       RSV promoter: Rous sarcoma virus enhancer/promoter
    234..414     +  LTR            5' LTR (truncated): truncated 5' long terminal repeat (LTR) from HIV-1
    458..583     +  misc_feature   HIV-1 Ψ: packaging signal of human immunodeficiency virus type 1
    567..905     +  CDS            HIV-1 gag (fragment): gag protein from human immunodeficiency virus 1; gag
   1025..1361    +  ncRNA          RRE: Accession: RF00036 - HIV Rev response element
   1397..1786    +  CDS            env (fragment): ENV_HV1H2 - Experimental evidence at protein level: Swiss-Prot protein existence level 1. [Transmembrane protein gp41]: Acts as a class I viral fusion protein. Under the current model, the protein has at least 3 conformational states: pre-fusion native state, pre-hairpin intermediate state, and post-fusion hairpin state. During fusion of viral and target intracellular membranes, the coiled coil regions (heptad repeats) assume a trimer-of-hairpins structure, positioning the fusion peptide in close proximity to the C-terminal region of the ectodomain. The formation of this structure appears to d
   1804..1921    +  misc_feature   cPPT/CTS: central polypurine tract and central termination sequence of HIV-1
   1940..2006    +  CDS            small t antigen (fragment): SV40 (simian virus 40) small t antigen
   2013..3191    +  promoter       EF-1α promoter: strong constitutive promoter for human elongation factor EF-1α
   3229..3893    +  CDS            CopGFP (fragment): green fluorescent protein 2 from Pontellina plumata, also known as ppluGFP2 (Shagin et al., 2004)
   4032..4631    +  CDS            PuroR: puromycin N-acetyltransferase; pac from Streptomyces alboniger; confers resistance to puromycin
   4644..5232    +  misc_feature   WPRE: woodchuck hepatitis virus posttranscriptional regulatory element
   5227..5334    +  CDS            nef (fragment): NEF_SIVS4 - Experimental evidence at protein level: Swiss-Prot protein existence level 1. Interferes with TCR signaling from the cell membrane. Interacts with CD247/TCRZ (TCR zeta chain) and exert potent down- regulation of cell surface TCR/CD3 complexes. From Simian immunodeficiency virus (isolate F236/smH4) (SIV-sm) (Simian immunodeficiency virus sooty mangabey monkey).
   5359..5539    +  LTR            5' LTR (truncated): truncated 5' long terminal repeat (LTR) from HIV-1
   5611..5732    +  polyA_signal   SV40 poly(A) signal: SV40 polyadenylation signal
   5751..5886    +  rep_origin     SV40 ori: SV40 origin of replication
   5948..5964    -  protein_bind   lac operator: The lac repressor binds to the lac operator to inhibit transcription in E. coli. This inhibition can be relieved by adding lactose or isopropyl-β-D-thiogalactopyranoside (IPTG). lac repressor encoded by lacI
   5972..6002    -  promoter       lac promoter: promoter for the E. coli lac operon
   6017..6038    -  protein_bind   CAP binding site: CAP binding activates transcription in the presence of cAMP. E. coli catabolite activator protein
   6051..6143    -  CDS            lacI (fragment): lac repressor; lacI; The lac repressor binds to the lac operator to inhibit transcription in E. coli. This inhibition can be relieved by adding lactose or isopropyl-β-D-thiogalactopyranoside (IPTG).
   6326..6914    -  rep_origin     ori: high-copy-number ColE1/pMB1/pBR322/pUC origin of replication
   7085..7945    -  CDS            AmpR: β-lactamase; bla; confers resistance to ampicillin, carbenicillin, and related antibiotics
   7946..8050    -  promoter       AmpR promoter: bla
   8145..8180    +  CDS            rop (fragment): Rop protein, which maintains plasmids at low copy number; rop
   8282..8381    +  misc_feature   bom (fragment): basis of mobility region from pBR322
   8387..8541    -  CDS            lacZα (fragment): LacZα fragment of β-galactosidase; lacZ fragment
>Addgene plasmid #72263 | pCDH-EF1-copGFP-T2A-Puro | analyzer sequence | sequence record 134557
ACGCGTGTAGTCTTATGCAATACTCTTGTAGTCTTGCAACATGGTAACGATGAGTTAGCAACATGCCTTA
CAAGGAGAGAAAAAGCACCGTGCATGCCGATTGGTGGAAGTAAGGTGGTACGATCGTGCCTTATTAGGAA
GGCAACAGACGGGTCTGACATGGATTGGACGAACCACTGAATTGCCGCATTGCAGAGATATTGTATTTAA
GTGCCTAGCTCGATACAATAAACGGGTCTCTCTGGTTAGACCAGATCTGAGCCTGGGAGCTCTCTGGCTA
ACTAGGGAACCCACTGCTTAAGCCTCAATAAAGCTTGCCTTGAGTGCTTCAAGTAGTGTGTGCCCGTCTG
TTGTGTGACTCTGGTAACTAGAGATCCCTCAGACCCTTTTAGTCAGTGTGGAAAATCTCTAGCAGTGGCG
CCCGAACAGGGACCTGAAAGCGAAAGGGAAACCAGAGCTCTCTCGACGCAGGACTCGGCTTGCTGAAGCG
CGCACGGCAAGAGGCGAGGGGCGGCGACTGGTGAGTACGCCAAAAATTTTGACTAGCGGAGGCTAGAAGG
AGAGAGATGGGTGCGAGAGCGTCAGTATTAAGCGGGGGAGAATTAGATCGCGATGGGAAAAAATTCGGTT
AAGGCCAGGGGGAAAGAAAAAATATAAATTAAAACATATAGTATGGGCAAGCAGGGAGCTAGAACGATTC
GCAGTTAATCCTGGCCTGTTAGAAACATCAGAAGGCTGTAGACAAATACTGGGACAGCTACAACCATCCC
TTCAGACAGGATCAGAAGAACTTAGATCATTATATAATACAGTAGCAACCCTCTATTGTGTGCATCAAAG
GATAGAGATAAAAGACACCAAGGAAGCTTTAGACAAGATAGAGGAAGAGCAAAACAAAAGTAAGACCACC
GCACAGCAAGCGGCCACTGATCTTCAGACCTGGAGGAGGAGATATGAGGGACAATTGGAGAAGTGAATTA
TATAAATATAAAGTAGTAAAAATTGAACCATTAGGAGTAGCACCCACCAAGGCAAAGAGAAGAGTGGTGC
AGAGAGAAAAAAGAGCAGTGGGAATAGGAGCTTTGTTCCTTGGGTTCTTGGGAGCAGCAGGAAGCACTAT
GGGCGCAGCCTCAATGACGCTGACGGTACAGGCCAGACAATTATTGTCTGGTATAGTGCAGCAGCAGAAC
AATTTGCTGAGGGCTATTGAGGCGCAACAGCATCTGTTGCAACTCACAGTCTGGGGCATCAAGCAGCTCC
AGGCAAGAATCCTGGCTGTGGAAAGATACCTAAAGGATCAACAGCTCCTGGGGATTTGGGGTTGCTCTGG
AAAACTCATTTGCACCACTGCTGTGCCTTGGAATGCTAGTTGGAGTAATAAATCTCTGGAACAGATTGGA
ATCACACGACCTGGATGGAGTGGGACAGAGAAATTAACAATTACACAAGCTTAATACACTCCTTAATTGA
AGAATCGCAAAACCAGCAAGAAAAGAATGAACAAGAATTATTGGAATTAGATAAATGGGCAAGTTTGTGG
AATTGGTTTAACATAACAAATTGGCTGTGGTATATAAAATTATTCATAATGATAGTAGGAGGCTTGGTAG
GTTTAAGAATAGTTTTTGCTGTACTTTCTATAGTGAATAGAGTTAGGCAGGGATATTCACCATTATCGTT
TCAGACCCACCTCCCAACCCCGAGGGGACCCGACAGGCCCGAAGGAATAGAAGAAGAAGGTGGAGAGAGA
GACAGAGACAGATCCATTCGATTAGTGAACGGATCTCGACGGTATCGGTTAACTTTTAAAAGAAAAGGGG
GGATTGGGGGGTACAGTGCAGGGGAAAGAATAGTAGACATAATAGCAACAGACATACAAACTAAAGAATT
ACAAAAACAAATTACAAAAATTCAAAATTTTATCGATAGCTTTGCAAAGATGGATAAAGTTTTAAACAGA
GAGGAATCTTTGCAGCTAATGGACCTTCTAGGTCTTGAAAGGAGTGGGAATTGGCTCCGGTGCCCGTCAG
TGGGCAGAGCGCACATCGCCCACAGTCCCCGAGAAGTTGGGGGGAGGGGTCGGCAATTGAACCGGTGCCT
AGAGAAGGTGGCGCGGGGTAAACTGGGAAAGTGATGTCGTGTACTGGCTCCGCCTTTTTCCCGAGGGTGG
GGGAGAACCGTATATAAGTGCAGTAGTCGCCGTGAACGTTCTTTTTCGCAACGGGTTTGCCGCCAGAACA
CAGGTAAGTGCCGTGTGTGGTTCCCGCGGGCCTGGCCTCTTTACGGGTTATGGCCCTTGCGTGCCTTGAA
TTACTTCCACCTGGCTGCAGTACGTGATTCTTGATCCCGAGCTTCGGGTTGGAAGTGGGTGGGAGAGTTC
GAGGCCTTGCGCTTAAGGAGCCCCTTCGCCTCGTGCTTGAGTTGAGGCCTGGCCTGGGCGCTGGGGCCGC
CGCGTGCGAATCTGGTGGCACCTTCGCGCCTGTCTCGCTGCTTTCGATAAGTCTCTAGCCATTTAAAATT
TTTGATGACCTGCTGCGACGCTTTTTTTCTGGCAAGATAGTCTTGTAAATGCGGGCCAAGATCTGCACAC
TGGTATTTCGGTTTTTGGGGCCGCGGGCGGCGACGGGGCCCGTGCGTCCCAGCGCACATGTTCGGCGAGG
CGGGGCCTGCGAGCGCGGCCACCGAGAATCGGACGGGGGTAGTCTCAAGCTGGCCGGCCTGCTCTGGTGC
CTGGCCTCGCGCCGCCGTGTATCGCCCCGCCCTGGGCGGCAAGGCTGGCCCGGTCGGCACCAGTTGCGTG
AGCGGAAAGATGGCCGCTTCCCGGCCCTGCTGCAGGGAGCTCAAAATGGAGGACGCGGCGCTCGGGAGAG
CGGGCGGGTGAGTCACCCACACAAAGGAAAAGGGCCTTTCCGTCCTCAGCCGTCGCTTCATGTGACTCCA
CGGAGTACCGGGCGCCGTCCAGGCACCTCGATTAGTTCTCGAGCTTTTGGAGTACGTCGTCTTTAGGTTG
GGGGGAGGGGTTTTATGCGATGGAGTTTCCCCACACTGAGTGGGTGGAGACTGAAGTTAGGCCAGCTTGG
CACTTGATGTAATTCTCCTTGGAATTTGCCCTTTTTGAGTTTGGATCTTGGTTCATTCTCAAGCCTCAGA
CAGTGGTTCAAAGTTTTTTTCTTCCATTTCAGGTGTCGTGAGCAATTGGATCCACCATGGAGAGCGACGA
GAGCGGCCTGCCCGCCATGGAGATCGAGTGCCGCATCACCGGCACCCTGAACGGCGTGGAGTTCGAGCTG
GTGGGCGGCGGAGAGGGCACCCCCAAGCAGGGCCGCATGACCAACAAGATGAAGAGCACCAAAGGCGCCC
TGACCTTCAGCCCCTACCTGCTGAGCCACGTGATGGGCTACGGCTTCTACCACTTCGGCACCTACCCCAG
CGGCTACGAGAACCCCTTCCTGCACGCCATCAACAACGGCGGCTACACCAACACCCGCATCGAGAAGTAC
GAGGACGGCGGCGTGCTGCACGTGAGCTTCAGCTACCGCTACGAGGCCGGCCGCGTGATCGGCGACTTCA
AGGTGGTGGGCACCGGCTTCCCCGAGGACAGCGTGATCTTCACCGACAAGATCATCCGCAGCAACGCCAC
CGTGGAGCACCTGCACCCCATGGGCGATAACGTGCTGGTGGGCAGCTTCGCCCGCACCTTCAGCCTGCGC
GACGGCGGCTACTACAGCTTCGTGGTGGACAGCCACATGCACTTCAAGAGCGCCATCCACCCCAGCATCC
TGCAGAACGGGGGCCCCATGTTCGCCTTCCGCCGCGTGGAGGAGCTGCACAGCAACACCGAGCTGGGCAT
CGTGGAGTACCAGCACGCCTTCAAGACCCCCATTGCCTTCGCCAGATCCCGCGCTCAGTCGTCCAATTCT
GCCGTGGACGGCACCGCCGGACCCGGCTCCACCGGATCTCGCAAGCTTGGCAGTGGAGAGGGCAGAGGAA
GTCTGCTAACATGCGGTGACGTCGAGGAGAATCCTGGCCCAATGACCGAGTACAAGCCCACGGTGCGCCT
CGCCACCCGCGACGACGTCCCCAGGGCCGTACGCACCCTCGCCGCCGCGTTCGCCGACTACCCCGCCACG
CGCCACACCGTCGATCCGGACCGCCACATCGAGCGGGTCACCGAGCTGCAAGAACTCTTCCTCACGCGCG
TCGGGCTCGACATCGGCAAGGTGTGGGTCGCGGACGACGGCGCCGCGGTGGCGGTCTGGACCACGCCGGA
GAGCGTCGAAGCGGGGGCGGTGTTCGCCGAGATCGGCCCGCGCATGGCCGAGTTGAGCGGTTCCCGGCTG
GCCGCGCAGCAACAGATGGAAGGCCTCCTGGCGCCGCACCGGCCCAAGGAGCCCGCGTGGTTCCTGGCCA
CCGTCGGCGTCTCGCCCGACCACCAGGGCAAGGGTCTGGGCAGCGCCGTCGTGCTCCCCGGAGTGGAGGC
GGCCGAGCGCGCCGGGGTGCCCGCCTTCCTGGAGACCTCCGCGCCCCGCAACCTCCCCTTCTACGAGCGG
CTCGGCTTCACCGTCACCGCCGACGTCGAGGTGCCCGAAGGACCGCGCACCTGGTGCATGACCCGCAAGC
CCGGTGCCTGAGAATTCGTCGACAATCAACCTCTGGATTACAAAATTTGTGAAAGATTGACTGGTATTCT
TAACTATGTTGCTCCTTTTACGCTATGTGGATACGCTGCTTTAATGCCTTTGTATCATGCTATTGCTTCC
CGTATGGCTTTCATTTTCTCCTCCTTGTATAAATCCTGGTTGCTGTCTCTTTATGAGGAGTTGTGGCCCG
TTGTCAGGCAACGTGGCGTGGTGTGCACTGTGTTTGCTGACGCAACCCCCACTGGTTGGGGCATTGCCAC
CACCTGTCAGCTCCTTTCCGGGACTTTCGCTTTCCCCCTCCCTATTGCCACGGCGGAACTCATCGCCGCC
TGCCTTGCCCGCTGCTGGACAGGGGCTCGGCTGTTGGGCACTGACAATTCCGTGGTGTTGTCGGGGAAAT
CATCGTCCTTTCCTTGGCTGCTCGCCTGTGTTGCCACCTGGATTCTGCGCGGGACGTCCTTCTGCTACGT
CCCTTCGGCCCTCAATCCAGCGGACCTTCCTTCCCGCGGCCTGCTGCCGGCTCTGCGGCCTCTTCCGCGT
CTTCGCCTTCGCCCTCAGACGAGTCGGATCTCCCTTTGGGCCGCCTCCCCGCCTGGTACCTTTAAGACCA
ATGACTTACAAGGCAGCTGTAGATCTTAGCCACTTTTTAAAAGAAAAGGGGGGACTGGAAGGGCTAATTC
ACTCCCAACGAAAATAAGATCTGCTTTTTGCTTGTACTGGGTCTCTCTGGTTAGACCAGATCTGAGCCTG
GGAGCTCTCTGGCTAACTAGGGAACCCACTGCTTAAGCCTCAATAAAGCTTGCCTTGAGTGCTTCAAGTA
GTGTGTGCCCGTCTGTTGTGTGACTCTGGTAACTAGAGATCCCTCAGACCCTTTTAGTCAGTGTGGAAAA
TCTCTAGCAGTAGTAGTTCATGTCATCTTATTATTCAGTATTTATAACTTGCAAAGAAATGAATATCAGA
GAGTGAGAGGAACTTGTTTATTGCAGCTTATAATGGTTACAAATAAAGCAATAGCATCACAAATTTCACA
AATAAAGCATTTTTTTCACTGCATTCTAGTTGTGGTTTGTCCAAACTCATCAATGTATCTTATCATGTCT
GGCTCTAGCTATCCCGCCCCTAACTCCGCCCAGTTCCGCCCATTCTCCGCCCCATGGCTGACTAATTTTT
TTTATTTATGCAGAGGCCGAGGCCGCCTCGGCCTCTGAGCTATTCCAGAAGTAGTGAGGAGGCTTTTTTG
GAGGCCTAGACTTTTGCAGAGACGGCCCAAATTCGTAATCATGGTCATAGCTGTTTCCTGTGTGAAATTG
TTATCCGCTCACAATTCCACACAACATACGAGCCGGAAGCATAAAGTGTAAAGCCTGGGGTGCCTAATGA
GTGAGCTAACTCACATTAATTGCGTTGCGCTCACTGCCCGCTTTCCAGTCGGGAAACCTGTCGTGCCAGC
TGCATTAATGAATCGGCCAACGCGCGGGGAGAGGCGGTTTGCGTATTGGGCGCTCTTCCGCTTCCTCGCT
CACTGACTCGCTGCGCTCGGTCGTTCGGCTGCGGCGAGCGGTATCAGCTCACTCAAAGGCGGTAATACGG
TTATCCACAGAATCAGGGGATAACGCAGGAAAGAACATGTGAGCAAAAGGCCAGCAAAAGGCCAGGAACC
GTAAAAAGGCCGCGTTGCTGGCGTTTTTCCATAGGCTCCGCCCCCCTGACGAGCATCACAAAAATCGACG
CTCAAGTCAGAGGTGGCGAAACCCGACAGGACTATAAAGATACCAGGCGTTTCCCCCTGGAAGCTCCCTC
GTGCGCTCTCCTGTTCCGACCCTGCCGCTTACCGGATACCTGTCCGCCTTTCTCCCTTCGGGAAGCGTGG
CGCTTTCTCATAGCTCACGCTGTAGGTATCTCAGTTCGGTGTAGGTCGTTCGCTCCAAGCTGGGCTGTGT
GCACGAACCCCCCGTTCAGCCCGACCGCTGCGCCTTATCCGGTAACTATCGTCTTGAGTCCAACCCGGTA
AGACACGACTTATCGCCACTGGCAGCAGCCACTGGTAACAGGATTAGCAGAGCGAGGTATGTAGGCGGTG
CTACAGAGTTCTTGAAGTGGTGGCCTAACTACGGCTACACTAGAAGGACAGTATTTGGTATCTGCGCTCT
GCTGAAGCCAGTTACCTTCGGAAAAAGAGTTGGTAGCTCTTGATCCGGCAAACAAACCACCGCTGGTAGC
GGTGGTTTTTTTGTTTGCAAGCAGCAGATTACGCGCAGAAAAAAAGGATCTCAAGAAGATCCTTTGATCT
TTTCTACGGGGTCTGACGCTCAGTGGAACGAAAACTCACGTTAAGGGATTTTGGTCATGAGATTATCAAA
AAGGATCTTCACCTAGATCCTTTTAAATTAAAAATGAAGTTTTAAATCAATCTAAAGTATATATGAGTAA
ACTTGGTCTGACAGTTACCAATGCTTAATCAGTGAGGCACCTATCTCAGCGATCTGTCTATTTCGTTCAT
CCATAGTTGCCTGACTCCCCGTCGTGTAGATAACTACGATACGGGAGGGCTTACCATCTGGCCCCAGTGC
TGCAATGATACCGCGAGACCCACGCTCACCGGCTCCAGATTTATCAGCAATAAACCAGCCAGCCGGAAGG
GCCGAGCGCAGAAGTGGTCCTGCAACTTTATCCGCCTCCATCCAGTCTATTAATTGTTGCCGGGAAGCTA
GAGTAAGTAGTTCGCCAGTTAATAGTTTGCGCAACGTTGTTGCCATTGCTACAGGCATCGTGGTGTCACG
CTCGTCGTTTGGTATGGCTTCATTCAGCTCCGGTTCCCAACGATCAAGGCGAGTTACATGATCCCCCATG
TTGTGCAAAAAAGCGGTTAGCTCCTTCGGTCCTCCGATCGTTGTCAGAAGTAAGTTGGCCGCAGTGTTAT
CACTCATGGTTATGGCAGCACTGCATAATTCTCTTACTGTCATGCCATCCGTAAGATGCTTTTCTGTGAC
TGGTGAGTACTCAACCAAGTCATTCTGAGAATAGTGTATGCGGCGACCGAGTTGCTCTTGCCCGGCGTCA
ATACGGGATAATACCGCGCCACATAGCAGAACTTTAAAAGTGCTCATCATTGGAAAACGTTCTTCGGGGC
GAAAACTCTCAAGGATCTTACCGCTGTTGAGATCCAGTTCGATGTAACCCACTCGTGCACCCAACTGATC
TTCAGCATCTTTTACTTTCACCAGCGTTTCTGGGTGAGCAAAAACAGGAAGGCAAAATGCCGCAAAAAAG
GGAATAAGGGCGACACGGAAATGTTGAATACTCATACTCTTCCTTTTTCAATATTATTGAAGCATTTATC
AGGGTTATTGTCTCATGAGCGGATACATATTTGAATGTATTTAGAAAAATAAACAAATAGGGGTTCCGCG
CACATTTCCCCGAAAAGTGCCACCTGACGTCTAAGAAACCATTATTATCATGACATTAACCTATAAAAAT
AGGCGTATCACGAGGCCCTTTCGTCTCGCGCGTTTCGGTGATGACGGTGAAAACCTCTGACACATGCAGC
TCCCGGAGACGGTCACAGCTTGTCTGTAAGCGGATGCCGGGAGCAGACAAGCCCGTCAGGGCGCGTCAGC
GGGTGTTGGCGGGTGTCGGGGCTGGCTTAACTATGCGGCATCAGAGCAGATTGTACTGAGAGTGCACCAT
ATGCGGTGTGAAATACCGCACAGATGCGTAAGGAGAAAATACCGCATCAGGCGCCATTCGCCATTCAGGC
TGCGCAACTGTTGGGAAGGGCGATCGGTGCGGGCCTCTTCGCTATTACGCCAGCTGGCGAAAGGGGGATG
TGCTGCAAGGCGATTAAGTTGGGTAACGCCAGGGTTTTCCCAGTCACGACGTTGTAAAACGACGGCCAGT
GCCAAGCTG
