>Addgene plasmid #72263 | pCDH-EF1-copGFP-T2A-Puro | addgene partial sequence | sequence record 134555 | EF1a-F 5'-TCAAGCCTCAGACAGTGGTTC-3'
ATTGGATCCACCATGGAGAGCGACGAGAGCGGCCTGCCCGCCATGGAGATCGAGTGCCGCATCACCGGCA
CCCTGAACGGCGTGGAGTTCGAGCTGGTGGGCGGCGGAGAGGGCACCCCCAAGCAGGGCCGCATGACCAA
CAAGATGAAGAGCACCAAAGGCGCCCTGACCTTCAGCCCCTACCTGCTGAGCCACGTGATGGGCTACGGC
TTCTACCACTTCGGCACCTACCCCAGCGGCTACGAGAACCCCTTCCTGCACGCCATCAACAACGGCGGCT
ACACCAACACCCGCATCGAGAAGTACGAGGACGGCGGCGTGCTGCACGTGAGCTTCAGCTACCGCTACGA
GGCCGGCCGCGTGATCGGCGACTTCAAGGTGGTGGGCACCGGCTTCCCCGAGGACAGCGTGATCTTCACC
GACAAGATCATCCGCAGCAACGCCACCGTGGAGCACCTGCACCCCATGGGCGATAACGTGCTGGTGGGCA
GCTTCGCCCGCACCTTCAGCCTGCGCGACGGCGGCTACTACAGCTTCGTGGTGGACAGCCACATGCACTT
CAAGAGCGCCATCCACCCCAGCATCCTGCAGAACGGGGGCCCCATGTTCGCCTTCCGCCGCGTGGAGGAG
CTGCACAGCAACACCGAGCTGGGCATCGTGGAGTACCAGCACGCCTTCAAGACCCCCATTGCCTTCGCCA
GATCCCGCGCTCAGTCGTCCAATTCTGCCGTGGACGGCACCGCCGGACCCGGCTCCACCGGATCTCGCAA
GCTTGGCAGTGGAGAGGGCAGAGGAAGTCTGCTAACATGCGGTGACGTCGAGGAGAATCCTGGCCCAATG
ACCGAGTACAAGCCCACGGTGCGCCTCGCCACCCGCGACGACGTCCC
