>Addgene plasmid #72263 | pCDH-EF1-copGFP-T2A-Puro | addgene partial sequence | sequence record 134556 | WPRE-R 5'-CATAGCGTAAAAGGAGCAACA-3'
ATCCAGAGGTTGATTGTCGACGAATTCTCAGGCACCGGGCTTGCGGGTCATGCACCAGGTGCGCGGTCCT
TCGGGCACCTCGACGTCGGCGGTGACGGTGAAGCCGAGCCGCTCGTAGAAGGGGAGGTTGCGGGGCGCGG
AGGTCTCCAGGAAGGCGGGCACCCCGGCGCGCTCGGCCGCCTCCACTCCGGGGAGCACGACGGCGCTGCC
CAGACCCTTGCCCTGGTGGTCGGGCGAGACGCCGACGGTGGCCAGGAACCACGCGGGCTCCTTGGGCCGG
TGCGGCGCCAGGAGGCCTTCCATCTGTTGCTGCGCGGCCAGCCGGGAACCGCTCAACTCGGCCATGCGCG
GGCCGATCTCGGCGAACACCGCCCCCGCTTCGACGCTCTCCGGCGTGGTCCAGACCGCCACCGCGGCGCC
GTCGTCCGCGACCCACACCTTGCCGATGTCGAGCCCGACGCGCGTGAGGAAGAGTTCTTGCAGCTCGGTG
ACCCGCTCGATGTGGCGGTCCGGATCGACGGTGTGGCGCGTGGCGGGGTAGTCGGCGAACGCGGCGGCGA
GGGTGCGTACGGCCCTGGGGACGTCGTCGCGGGTGGCGAGGCGCACCGTGGGCTTGTACTCGGTCATTGG
GCCAGGATTCTCCTCGACGTCACCGCATGTTAGCAGACTTCCTCTGCCCTCTCCACTGCCAAGCTTGCGA
GATCCGGTGGAGCCGGGTCCGGCGGTGCCGTCCACGGCAGAATTGGACGACTGAGCGCGGGATCTGGCGA
AGGCAATGGGGGTCTTGA
